>Addgene plasmid #164936 | MSCVhyg-HA-FLAG_Ubc9_WT | addgene full sequence | sequence record 333692 | Addgene NGS Result
TGAAAGACCCCACCTGTAGGTTTGGCAAGCTAGCTTAAGTAACGCCATTTTGCAAGGCATGGAAAATACA
TAACTGAGAATAGAGAAGTTCAGATCAAGGTTAGGAACAGAGAGACAGCAGAATATGGGCCAAACAGGAT
ATCTGTGGTAAGCAGTTCCTGCCCCGGCTCAGGGCCAAGAACAGATGGTCCCCAGATGCGGTCCCGCCCT
CAGCAGTTTCTAGAGAACCATCAGATGTTTCCAGGGTGCCCCAAGGACCTGAAATGACCCTGTGCCTTAT
TTGAACTAACCAATCAGTTCGCTTCTCGCTTCTGTTCGCGCGCTTCTGCTCCCCGAGCTCAATAAAAGAG
CCCACAACCCCTCACTCGGCGCGCCAGTCCTCCGATAGACTGCGTCGCCCGGGTACCCGTATTCCCAATA
AAGCCTCTTGCTGTTTGCATCCGAATCGTGGACTCGCTGATCCTTGGGAGGGTCTCCTCAGATTGATTGA
CTGCCCACCTCGGGGGTCTTTCATTTGGAGGTTCCACCGAGATTTGGAGACCCCTGCCCAGGGACCACCG
ACCCCCCCGCCGGGAGGTAAGCTGGCCAGCGGTCGTTTCGTGTCTGTCTCTGTCTTTGTGCGTGTTTGTG
CCGGCATCTAATGTTTGCGCCTGCGTCTGTACTAGTTAGCTAACTAGCTCTGTATCTGGCGGACCCGTGG
TGGAACTGACGAGTTCTGAACACCCGGCCGCAACCCTGGGAGACGTCCCAGGGACTTTGGGGGCCGTTTT
TGTGGCCCGACCTGAGGAAGGGAGTCGATGTGGAATCCGACCCCGTCAGGATATGTGGTTCTGGTAGGAG
ACGAGAACCTAAAACAGTTCCCGCCTCCGTCTGAATTTTTGCTTTCGGTTTGGAACCGAAGCCGCGCGTC
TTGTCTGCTGCAGCGCTGCAGCATCGTTCTGTGTTGTCTCTGTCTGACTGTGTTTCTGTATTTGTCTGAA
AATTAGGGCCAGACTGTTACCACTCCCTTAAGTTTGACCTTAGGTCACTGGAAAGATGTCGAGCGGATCG
CTCACAACCAGTCGGTAGATGTCAAGAAGAGACGTTGGGTTACCTTCTGCTCTGCAGAATGGCCAACCTT
TAACGTCGGATGGCCGCGAGACGGCACCTTTAACCGAGACCTCATCACCCAGGTTAAGATCAAGGTCTTT
TCACCTGGCCCGCATGGACACCCAGACCAGGTCCCCTACATCGTGACCTGGGAAGCCTTGGCTTTTGACC
CCCCTCCCTGGGTCAAGCCCTTTGTACACCCTAAGCCTCCGCCTCCTCTTCCTCCATCCGCCCCGTCTCT
CCCCCTTGAACCTCCTCGTTCGACCCCGCCTCGATCCTCCCTTTATCCAGCCCTCACTCCTTCTCTAGGC
GCCGGAATTAGATCTGCCACCATGGACTACAAGGATGACGATGACAAGCTCGATGGAGGATACCCATACG
ATGTTCCAGATTACGCTGCTCGAGGTTATCAAACAAGTTTGTACAAAAAAGCAGGCTTAATGTCAGGGAT
CGCCCTCAGCAGACTCGCCCAGGAGAGGAAAGCATGGAGGAAAGACCACCCATTTGGTTTCGTGGCTGTT
CCAACAAAAAATCCCGATGGCACGATGAACCTCATGAACTGGGAGTGCGCCATTCCGGGAAAGAAAGGGA
CTCCGTGGGAAGGAGGCTTGTTTAAACTACGGATGCTTTTCAAAGATGATTATCCATCTTCGCCACCAAA
ATGTAAATTCGAACCACCATTATTTCACCCGAATGTGTACCCTTCGGGGACAGTGTGCCTGTCCATCTTA
GAGGAGGACAAGGACTGGAGGCCAGCCATCACAATCAAACAGATCCTATTAGGAATACAGGAACTTCTAA
ATGAACCAAATATCCAAGACCCAGCTCAAGCAGAGGCCTACACGATTTACTGCCAAAACAGAGTGGAGTA
CGAGAAAAGGGTCCGAGCACAAGCCAAGAAGTTTGCGCCCTCATAAGAATTCTACCGGGTAGGGGAGGCG
CTTTTCCCAAGGCAGTCTGGAGCATGCGCTTTAGCAGCCCCGCTGGGCACTTGGCGCTACACAAGTGGCC
TCTGGCCTCGCACACATTCCACATCCACCGGTAGGCGCCAACCGGCTCCGTTCTTTGGTGGCCCCTTCGC
GCCACCTTCTACTCCTCCCCTAGTCAGGAAGTTCCCCCCCGCCCCGCAGCTCGCGTCGTGCAGGACGTGA
CAAATGGAAGTAGCACGTCTCACTAGTCTCGTGCAGATGGACAGCACCGCTGAGCAATGGAAGCGGGTAG
GCCTTTGGGGCAGCGGCCAATAGCAGCTTTGCTCCTTCGCTTTCTGGGCTCAGAGGCTGGGAAGGGGTGG
GTCCGGGGGCGGGCTCAGGGGCGGGCTCAGGGGCGGGGCGGGCGCCCGAAGGTCCTCCGGAGGCCCGGCA
TTCTGCACGCTTCAAAAGCGCACGTCTGCCGCGCTGTTCTCCTCTTCCTCATCTCCGGGCCTTTCGACCT
GCATCCCGCCACCATGAAAAAGCCTGAACTCACCGCGACGTCTGTCGAGAAGTTTCTGATCGAAAAGTTC
GACAGCGTCTCCGACCTGATGCAGCTCTCGGAGGGCGAAGAATCTCGTGCTTTCAGCTTCGATGTAGGAG
GGCGTGGATATGTCCTGCGGGTAAATAGCTGCGCCGATGGTTTCTACAAAGATCGTTATGTTTATCGGCA
CTTTGCATCGGCCGCGCTCCCGATTCCGGAAGTGCTTGACATTGGGGAATTCAGCGAGAGCCTGACCTAT
TGCATCTCCCGCCGTGCACAGGGTGTCACGTTGCAAGACCTGCCTGAAACCGAACTGCCCGCTGTTCTGC
AGCCGGTCGCGGAGGCCATGGATGCGATCGCTGCGGCCGATCTTAGCCAGACGAGCGGGTTCGGCCCATT
CGGACCGCAAGGAATCGGTCAATACACTACATGGCGTGATTTCATATGCGCGATTGCTGATCCCCATGTG
TATCACTGGCAAACTGTGATGGACGACACCGTCAGTGCGTCCGTCGCGCAGGCTCTCGATGAGCTGATGC
TTTGGGCCGAGGACTGCCCCGAAGTCCGGCACCTCGTGCACGCGGATTTCGGCTCCAACAATGTCCTGAC
GGACAATGGCCGCATAACAGCGGTCATTGACTGGAGCGAGGCGATGTTCGGGGATTCCCAATACGAGGTC
GCCAACATCTTCTTCTGGAGGCCGTGGTTGGCTTGTATGGAGCAGCAGACGCGCTACTTCGAGCGGAGGC
ATCCGGAGCTTGCAGGATCGCCGCGGCTCCGGGCGTATATGCTCCGCATTGGTCTTGACCAACTCTATCA
GAGCTTGGTTGACGGCAATTTCGATGATGCAGCTTGGGCGCAGGGTCGATGCGACGCAATCGTCCGATCC
GGAGCCGGGACTGTCGGGCGTACACAAATCGCCCGCAGAAGCGCGGCCGTCTGGACCGATGGCTGTGTAG
AAGTACTCGCCGATAGTGGAAACCGACGCCCCAGCACTCGTCCGAGGGCAAAGGAATAGAGTAGATGCCG
ACCGAACAAGAGCTGATTTCGAGAACGCCTCAGCCAGCAACTCGCGCGAGCCTAGCAAGGCAAATGCGAG
AGAACGGCCTTACGCTTGGTGGCACAGTTCTCGTCCACAGTTCGCTAAGCTCGCTCGGCTGGGTCGCGGG
AGGGCCGGTCGCAGTGATTCAGGCCCTTCTGGATTGTGTTGGTCCCCAGGGCACGATTGTCATGCCCACG
CACTCGGGTGATCTGACTGATCCCGCAGATTGGAGATCGCCGCCCGTGCCTGCCGATTGGGTGCAGATCC
GTCGACCTGCAGCCAAGCTTATCGATAAAATAAAAGATTTTATTTAGTCTCCAGAAAAAGGGGGGAATGA
AAGACCCCACCTGTAGGTTTGGCAAGCTAGCTTAAGTAACGCCATTTTGCAAGGCATGGAAAATACATAA
CTGAGAATAGAGAAGTTCAGATCAAGGTTAGGAACAGAGAGACAGCAGAATATGGGCCAAACAGGATATC
TGTGGTAAGCAGTTCCTGCCCCGGCTCAGGGCCAAGAACAGATGGTCCCCAGATGCGGTCCCGCCCTCAG
CAGTTTCTAGAGAACCATCAGATGTTTCCAGGGTGCCCCAAGGACCTGAAATGACCCTGTGCCTTATTTG
AACTAACCAATCAGTTCGCTTCTCGCTTCTGTTCGCGCGCTTCTGCTCCCCGAGCTCAATAAAAGAGCCC
ACAACCCCTCACTCGGCGCGCCAGTCCTCCGATAGACTGCGTCGCCCGGGTACCCGTGTATCCAATAAAC
CCTCTTGCAGTTGCATCCGACTTGTGGTCTCGCTGTTCCTTGGGAGGGTCTCCTCTGAGTGATTGACTAC
CCGTCAGCGGGGGTCTTTCATGGGTAACAGTTTCTTGAAGTTGGAGAACAACATTCTGAGGGTAGGAGTC
GAATATTAAGTAATCCTGACTCAATTAGCCACTGTTTTGAATCCACATACTCCAATACTCCTGAAATAGT
TCATTATGGACAGCGCAGAAAGAGCTGGGGAGAATTGTGAAATTGTTATCCGCTCACAATTCCACACAAC
ATACGAGCCGGAAGCATAAAGTGTAAAGCCTGGGGTGCCTAATGAGTGAGCTAACTCACATTAATTGCGT
TGCGCTCACTGCCCGCTTTCCAGTCGGGAAACCTGTCGTGCCAGCTGCATTAATGAATCGGCCAACGCGC
GGGGAGAGGCGGTTTGCGTATTGGGCGCTCTTCCGCTTCCTCGCTCACTGACTCGCTGCGCTCGGTCGTT
CGGCTGCGGCGAGCGGTATCAGCTCACTCAAAGGCGGTAATACGGTTATCCACAGAATCAGGGGATAACG
CAGGAAAGAACATGTGAGCAAAAGGCCAGCAAAAGGCCAGGAACCGTAAAAAGGCCGCGTTGCTGGCGTT
TTTCCATAGGCTCCGCCCCCCTGACGAGCATCACAAAAATCGACGCTCAAGTCAGAGGTGGCGAAACCCG
ACAGGACTATAAAGATACCAGGCGTTTCCCCCTGGAAGCTCCCTCGTGCGCTCTCCTGTTCCGACCCTGC
CGCTTACCGGATACCTGTCCGCCTTTCTCCCTTCGGGAAGCGTGGCGCTTTCTCATAGCTCACGCTGTAG
GTATCTCAGTTCGGTGTAGGTCGTTCGCTCCAAGCTGGGCTGTGTGCACGAACCCCCCGTTCAGCCCGAC
CGCTGCGCCTTATCCGGTAACTATCGTCTTGAGTCCAACCCGGTAAGACACGACTTATCGCCACTGGCAG
CAGCCACTGGTAACAGGATTAGCAGAGCGAGGTATGTAGGCGGTGCTACAGAGTTCTTGAAGTGGTGGCC
TAACTACGGCTACACTAGAAGAACAGTATTTGGTATCTGCGCTCTGCTGAAGCCAGTTACCTTCGGAAAA
AGAGTTGGTAGCTCTTGATCCGGCAAACAAACCACCGCTGGTAGCGGTGGTTTTTTTGTTTGCAAGCAGC
AGATTACGCGCAGAAAAAAAGGATCTCAAGAAGATCCTTTGATCTTTTCTACGGGGTCTGACGCTCAGTG
GAACGAAAACTCACGTTAAGGGATTTTGGTCATGAGATTATCAAAAAGGATCTTCACCTAGATCCTTTTA
AATTAAAAATGAAGTTTTAAATCAATCTAAAGTATATATGAGTAAACTTGGTCTGACAGTTACCAATGCT
TAATCAGTGAGGCACCTATCTCAGCGATCTGTCTATTTCGTTCATCCATAGTTGCCTGACTCCCCGTCGT
GTAGATAACTACGATACGGGAGGGCTTACCATCTGGCCCCAGTGCTGCAATGATACCGCGAGACCCACGC
TCACCGGCTCCAGATTTATCAGCAATAAACCAGCCAGCCGGAAGGGCCGAGCGCAGAAGTGGTCCTGCAA
CTTTATCCGCCTCCATCCAGTCTATTAATTGTTGCCGGGAAGCTAGAGTAAGTAGTTCGCCAGTTAATAG
TTTGCGCAACGTTGTTGCCATTGCTACAGGCATCGTGGTGTCACGCTCGTCGTTTGGTATGGCTTCATTC
AGCTCCGGTTCCCAACGATCAAGGCGAGTTACATGATCCCCCATGTTGTGCAAAAAAGCGGTTAGCTCCT
TCGGTCCTCCGATCGTTGTCAGAAGTAAGTTGGCCGCAGTGTTATCACTCATGGTTATGGCAGCACTGCA
TAATTCTCTTACTGTCATGCCATCCGTAAGATGCTTTTCTGTGACTGGTGAGTACTCAACCAAGTCATTC
TGAGAATAGTGTATGCGGCGACCGAGTTGCTCTTGCCCGGCGTCAATACGGGATAATACCGCGCCACATA
GCAGAACTTTAAAAGTGCTCATCATTGGAAAACGTTCTTCGGGGCGAAAACTCTCAAGGATCTTACCGCT
GTTGAGATCCAGTTCGATGTAACCCACTCGTGCACCCAACTGATCTTCAGCATCTTTTACTTTCACCAGC
GTTTCTGGGTGAGCAAAAACAGGAAGGCAAAATGCCGCAAAAAAGGGAATAAGGGCGACACGGAAATGTT
GAATACTCATACTCTTCCTTTTTCAATATTATTGAAGCATTTATCAGGGTTATTGTCTCATGAGCGGATA
CATATTTGAATGTATTTAGAAAAATAAACAAATAGGGGTTCCGCGCACATTTCCCCGAAAAGTGCCACCT
GACGTCTAAGAAACCATTATTATCATGACATTAACCTATAAAAATAGGCGTATCACGAGGCCCTTTCGTC
TCGCGCGTTTCGGTGATGACGGTGAAAACCTCTGACACATGCAGCTCCCGGAGACGGTCACAGCTTGTCT
GTAAGCGGATGCCGGGAGCAGACAAGCCCGTCAGGGCGCGTCAGCGGGTGTTGGCGGGTGTCGGGGCTGG
CTTAACTATGCGGCATCAGAGCAGATTGTACTGAGAGTGCACCATATGCGGTGTGAAATACCGCACAGAT
GCGTAAGGAGAAAATACCGCATCAGGCGCCATTCGCCATTCAGGCTGCGCAACTGTTGGGAAGGGCGATC
GGTGCGGGCCTCTTCGCTATTACGCCAGCTGGCGAAAGGGGGATGTGCTGCAAGGCGATTAAGTTGGGTA
ACGCCAGGGTTTTCCCAGTCACGACGTTGTAAAACGACGGCGCAAGGAATGGTGCATGCAAGGAGATGGC
GCCCAACAGTCCCCCGGCCACGGGGCCTGCCACCATACCCACGCCGAAACAAGCGCTCATGAGCCCGAAG
TGGCGAGCCCGATCTTCCCCATCGGTGATGTCGGCGATATAGGCGCCAGCAACCGCACCTGTGGCGCCGG
TGATGCCGGCCACGATGCGTCCGGCGTAGAGGCGATTAGTCCAATTTGTTAAAGACAGGATATCAGTGGT
CCAGGCTCTAGTTTTGACTCAACAATATCACCAGCTGAAGCCTATAGAGTACGAGCCATAGATAAAATAA
AAGATTTTATTTAGTCTCCAGAAAAAGGGGGGAA
Features (pLannotate 1.2.2; 23 found; start..end, strand, type, name):
    579..920     +  misc_feature   MESV Ψ: packaging signal of murine embryonic stem cell virus
    987..1403    +  CDS            gag (truncated): truncated Moloney murine leukemia virus (MMLV) gag gene lacking the start codon
   1428..1448    +  CDS            FLAG (fragment): FLAG® epitope tag, followed by an enterokinase cleavage site
   1461..1487    +  CDS            3xHA (fragment): three tandem HA epitope tags
   1503..1527    +  protein_bind   attB1: mutant version of attB; recombination site for the Gateway® BP reaction BP Clonase™
   1530..2003    +  CDS            UBE2I: UBC9_CHICK - Also known as UBC9, UBCE9. Experimental evidence at protein level: Swiss-Prot protein existence level 1. Accepts the ubiquitin-like proteins SUMO1, SUMO2 and SUMO3 from the UBLE1A-UBLE1B E1 complex and catalyzes their covalent attachment to other proteins with the help of an E3 ligase such as RANBP2 or CBX4. Essential for nuclear architecture and chromosome segregation. From Gallus gallus (Chicken).
   2017..2516    +  promoter       PGK promoter: mouse phosphoglycerate kinase 1 promoter
   2534..3559    +  CDS            HygR: aminoglycoside phosphotransferase from E. coli; aph(4)-Ia; confers resistance to hygromycin
   3577..3855    +  CDS            yokD (fragment): YOKD_BACSU - Experimental evidence at protein level: Swiss-Prot protein existence level 1. May contribute to antibiotic resistance. From Bacillus subtilis (strain 168).
   3917..4431    +  LTR            3' LTR: 3' long terminal repeat from murine embryonic stem cell virus
   4593..4609    -  protein_bind   lac operator: The lac repressor binds to the lac operator to inhibit transcription in E. coli. This inhibition can be relieved by adding lactose or isopropyl-β-D-thiogalactopyranoside (IPTG). lac repressor encoded by lacI
   4617..4647    -  promoter       lac promoter: promoter for the E. coli lac operon
   4662..4683    -  protein_bind   CAP binding site: CAP binding activates transcription in the presence of cAMP. E. coli catabolite activator protein
   4696..4788    -  CDS            lacI (fragment): lac repressor; lacI; The lac repressor binds to the lac operator to inhibit transcription in E. coli. This inhibition can be relieved by adding lactose or isopropyl-β-D-thiogalactopyranoside (IPTG).
   4971..5559    -  rep_origin     ori: high-copy-number ColE1/pMB1/pBR322/pUC origin of replication
   5730..6590    -  CDS            AmpR: β-lactamase; bla; confers resistance to ampicillin, carbenicillin, and related antibiotics
   6591..6695    -  promoter       AmpR promoter: bla
   6790..6825    +  CDS            rop (fragment): Rop protein, which maintains plasmids at low copy number; rop
   6927..7026    +  misc_feature   bom (fragment): basis of mobility region from pBR322
   7032..7181    -  CDS            lacZα (fragment): LacZα fragment of β-galactosidase; lacZ fragment
   7181..7382    -  CDS            TcR (fragment): tetracycline efflux protein; tet; confers resistance to tetracycline
   7383..7481    +  CDS            env (fragment): murine leukemia virus gPr80 envelope polyprotein precursor; env; proteolytically cleaved into gp70SU and p15TM subunits
   7523..515     +  LTR            5' LTR (across the origin): 5' long terminal repeat from murine embryonic stem cell virus
