[The description below was written by a language model from this plasmid's Addgene catalogue record and pLannotate feature annotations shown in this document.]
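Description:
MSCVhyg-HA-FLAG_Ubc9_WT is a murine stem cell virus (MSCV)-type gammaretroviral expression vector built on the pMSCVhyg backbone, carrying wild-type human UBC9 (UBE2I), the SUMO E2 conjugating enzyme. The plasmid is propagated in E. coli through a high-copy ColE1/pUC-type origin with ampicillin selection (AmpR under its own bla promoter). The remaining bacterial annotations (lac promoter/operator and fragments of lacI, lacZα, rop, bom and TcR) are backbone remnants. The catalogue lists a total size of 7,557 bp, slightly larger than the 7,524 nt sequenced record from which the feature table was generated.

The retroviral cassette is bounded by MESV-derived 5' and 3' LTRs and includes the Ψ packaging signal and a truncated, start-codon-less gag region, which allow the transcript to be packaged into virions when viral proteins are supplied in trans by a packaging system. Downstream of gag lie FLAG and HA epitope sequences, an attB1 Gateway recombination site left from the cloning step, and then the UBE2I coding sequence, giving an N-terminally FLAG/HA-tagged protein. The annotation tool matched the coding sequence to the chicken UBC9 entry, but the catalogue specifies the human cDNA. The catalogue lists the PGK promoter for the insert, but in the feature map the mouse PGK promoter sits after UBC9 and immediately upstream of the hygromycin resistance gene. This layout suggests that the tagged UBC9 is transcribed from the 5' LTR, while PGK drives HygR for selection of transduced mammalian cells.

The construct is suited to stable retroviral expression of epitope-tagged wild-type UBC9. The associated work concerns the requirement for Ubc9 in Ras/Raf-driven oncogenesis.
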