Addgene plasmid #164936: MSCVhyg-HA-FLAG_Ubc9_WT
Purpose: Expresses FLAG & HA tagged human uman Ubiquitin Conjugating Enzyme 9 (UBC9) wild type cDNA
Depositing lab: Ji Luo. Depositing organization: National Cancer Institute (NCI). Publication: Oncogenesis driven by the Ras/Raf pathway requires the SUMO E2 ligase Ubc9. Yu B, Swatkoski S, Holly A, Lee LC, Giroux V, Lee CS, Hsu D, Smith JL, Yuen G, Yue J, Ann DK, Simpson RM, Creighton CJ, Figg WD, Gucek M, Luo J. Proc Natl Acad Sci U S A. 2015 Apr 7;112(14):E1724-33. doi: 10.1073/pnas.1415569112. Epub 2015 Mar 24. PubMed 25805818.
Backbone
  Vector backbone: pMSCVhyg
  Backbone size w/o insert (bp): 6974
  Total vector size (bp): 7557
  Vector type: Retroviral
  Selectable markers: Hygromycin
Growth in bacteria
  Bacterial resistance: Ampicillin, 100 μg/mL
  Growth temperature: 37°C
  Growth strain: NEB Stable
  Copy number: High Copy
Gene/Insert
  Gene/Insert name: human UBC9
  Species: H. sapiens (human)
  GenBank ID: NM_194260.3 NM_194260.3
  Entrez Gene: UBE2I (a.k.a. C358B7.1, P18, UBC9)
  Promoter: PGK promoter
  Tag / fusion protein: FLAG & HA tags (N terminal on backbone)
  Cloning method: Gateway Cloning
  Sequencing primers: 5′ CCCTTGAACCTCCTCGTTCGACC; 3′ GACAAATGGAAGTAGCACGTCTC
Terms and licenses: Academic/Nonprofit Terms; Industry Terms: Not Available to Industry
How to cite: MSCVhyg-HA-FLAG_Ubc9_WT was a gift from Ji Luo (Addgene plasmid # 164936 ; http://n2t.net/addgene:164936 ; RRID:Addgene_164936)
