>Addgene plasmid #164936 | MSCVhyg-HA-FLAG_Ubc9_WT | depositor partial sequence | sequence record 320424 | Human UBC9 wild type cDNA Sequence
ATGTCAGGGATCGCCCTCAGCAGACTCGCCCAGGAGAGGAAAGCATGGAGGAAAGACCACCCATTTGGTT
TCGTGGCTGTTCCAACAAAAAATCCCGATGGCACGATGAACCTCATGAACTGGGAGTGCGCCATTCCGGG
AAAGAAAGGGACTCCGTGGGAAGGAGGCTTGTTTAAACTACGGATGCTTTTCAAAGATGATTATCCATCT
TCGCCACCAAAATGTAAATTCGAACCACCATTATTTCACCCGAATGTGTACCCTTCGGGGACAGTGTGCC
TGTCCATCTTAGAGGAGGACAAGGACTGGAGGCCAGCCATCACAATCAAACAGATCCTATTAGGAATACA
GGAACTTCTAAATGAACCAAATATCCAAGACCCAGCTCAAGCAGAGGCCTACACGATTTACTGCCAAAAC
AGAGTGGAGTACGAGAAAAGGGTCCGAGCACAAGCCAAGAAGTTTGCGCCCTCATAAG
